Addgene plasmid #147435: pAc5.1B-lambdaN-HA-DmPop2a-4xmut-dsRNAres-V5His6_R
Purpose: Insect Expression of DmPop2a-4xmut-dsRNAres
Depositing lab: Elisa Izaurralde. Depositing organization: Max Planck Institute for Developmental Biology. Publication: NOT10 and C2orf29/NOT11 form a conserved module of the CCR4-NOT complex that docks onto the NOT1 N-terminal domain. Bawankar P, Loh B, Wohlbold L, Schmidt S, Izaurralde E. RNA Biol. 2013 Feb;10(2):228-44. doi: 10.4161/rna.23018. Epub 2013 Jan 9. PubMed 23303381.
Backbone
  Vector backbone: Unknown
  Vector type: Insect Expression
Growth in bacteria
  Bacterial resistance: Ampicillin, 100 μg/mL
  Growth temperature: 37°C
  Growth strain: DH5alpha
  Copy number: Low Copy
Gene/Insert
  Gene/Insert name: DmPop2a-4xmut-dsRNAres
  Species: D. melanogaster (fly)
  Entrez Gene: Pop2 (a.k.a. Dmel_CG5684, CAF1, CG5684, CNOT7, Caf1, Dmel\CG5684, POP2, pop2)
  Cloning method: Unknown
Terms and licenses: Academic/Nonprofit Terms; Industry Terms: Not Available to Industry
Depositor comments: ORF extracted from CG5684-Pa; NM_140281.2, with one non silent mutation I164F; the annotated variations were found in two different clones from 2 independent experiments. Plasmids from this collection were made available to the research community and donated after the lab closed. Please note that the sequence provided by the depositing laboratory may be theoretical/predicted or based on Sanger sequencing results. There may be discrepancies between sequencing results obtained by Addgene and the depositor sequence. If an Addgene verified sequence is not available, please contact before placing your order to request that our lab fully sequence the plasmid.
How to cite: pAc5.1B-lambdaN-HA-DmPop2a-4xmut-dsRNAres-V5His6_R was a gift from Elisa Izaurralde (Addgene plasmid # 147435 ; http://n2t.net/addgene:147435 ; RRID:Addgene_147435)
