[The description below was written by a language model from this plasmid's Addgene catalogue record and pLannotate feature annotations shown in this document.]
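Description:
pAc5.1B-lambdaN-HA-DmPop2a-4xmut-dsRNAres-V5His6_R is a 6.4 kb insect expression plasmid. The catalogue lists the backbone as unknown, although the name points to a pAc5.1B-type vector. It is propagated in E. coli through a ColE1/pUC-type origin and selected with ampicillin via the β-lactamase gene and its own promoter. The record lists it as low copy even though the origin is annotated as a high-copy type. A tetracycline-resistance fragment and a short SV40 large T antigen fragment are also annotated, but these are partial remnants and are unlikely to be functional.

Expression is driven by the constitutive Drosophila actin 5C promoter and terminated by an SV40 polyadenylation signal. The open reading frame begins with a short fragment of the bacteriophage lambda N protein, the peptide that binds BoxB RNA hairpins, followed by an HA epitope (annotated as a fragment of a 3xHA tag). Next comes Drosophila melanogaster Pop2 (CAF1), which the annotation software matched to its human homologue CNOT7, a catalytic deadenylase subunit of the CCR4-NOT complex. A V5 tag lies downstream, and the name indicates a His6 tag as well, though this is not annotated and the record does not show whether these C-terminal tags are in frame with the insert.

The insert carries four mutations ("4xmut") whose identity is not stated, plus changes making it resistant to dsRNA-mediated knockdown. The depositor also notes a non-silent I164F difference from the reference transcript. This design would suit tethering of Pop2 to BoxB-containing reporter mRNAs and complementation of cells depleted of endogenous Pop2, in line with the associated study of CCR4-NOT complex architecture.
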