Features (pLannotate 1.2.2; 11 found; start..end, strand, type, name):
     56..2568    +  promoter       Ac5 promoter: Drosophila melanogaster actin 5C promoter
   2588..2653    +  CDS            N (fragment): REGN_LAMBD - Experimental evidence at protein level: Swiss-Prot protein existence level 1. Plays a role as a transcriptional antitermination factor that allows the virus to initiate its lytic phase. Activates expression of the delayed viral early genes by modifying host RNA polymerase (RNAP) into a form that is resistant to termination signals. This antitermination function requires the host NusA protein which serves to stabilize the interaction between antitermination protein N and host RNA polymerase. From Escherichia phage lambda (Bacteriophage lambda).
   2678..2704    +  CDS            3xHA (fragment): three tandem HA epitope tags
   2810..3583    +  CDS            CNOT7 (fragment): CNOT7_HUMAN - Also known as CAF1. Experimental evidence at protein level: Swiss-Prot protein existence level 1. Has 3'-5' poly(A) exoribonuclease activity for synthetic poly(A) RNA substrate. Its function seems to be partially redundant with that of CNOT8. Catalytic component of the CCR4-NOT complex which is one of the major cellular mRNA deadenylases and is linked to various cellular processes including bulk mRNA degradation, miRNA-mediated repression, translational repression during translational initiation and general transcription regulation. During miRNA-mediated repression the complex se
   3659..3700    +  CDS            V5 tag: epitope tag from simian virus 5
   3800..3934    -  polyA_signal   SV40 poly(A) signal: SV40 polyadenylation signal
   3957..4041    -  CDS            large T antigen (fragment): large T antigen from SV40 (simian virus 40)
   4042..4512    +  CDS            TcR (fragment): tetracycline efflux protein; tet; confers resistance to tetracycline
   4556..5144    -  rep_origin     ori: high-copy-number ColE1/pMB1/pBR322/pUC origin of replication
   5315..6175    -  CDS            AmpR: β-lactamase; bla; confers resistance to ampicillin, carbenicillin, and related antibiotics
   6176..6280    -  promoter       AmpR promoter: bla
>Addgene plasmid #147435 | pAc5.1B-lambdaN-HA-DmPop2a-4xmut-dsRNAres-V5His6_R | depositor full sequence | sequence record 289882 | Full Sequence
CTTCAAGGAATTAATTCTATATTCTAAAAACACAAATGATACTTCTAAAAAAAATCATGAATGGCATCAA
CTCTGAATCAAATCTTTGCAGATGCACCTACTTCTCATTTCCACTGTCACATCATTTTTCCAGATCTCGC
TGCCTGTTATGTGGCCCACAAACCAAGACACGTTTTATGGCCATTAAAGCTGGCTGATCGTCGCCAAACA
CCAAATACATATCAATATGTACATTCGAGAAAGAAGCGATCAAAGAAGCGTCTTCGGGCGAGTAGGAGAA
TGCGGAGGAGAAGGAGAACGAGCTGATCTAGTATCTCTCCACAATCCAATGCCAACTGACCAACTGGCCA
TATTCGGAGCAATTTGAAGCCAATTTCCATCGCCTGGCGATCGCTCCATTCTTGGCTATATGTTTTTCAC
CGTTCCCGGGGCCATTTTCAAAGACTCGTCGGTAAGATAAGATTGTGTCACTCGCTGTCTCTCTTCATTT
GTCGAAGAATGCTGAGGAATTTCGCGATGACGTCGGCGAGTATTTTGAAGAATGAGAATAATTTGTATTT
ATACGAAAATCAGTTAGTGGAATTTTCTACAAAAACATGTTATCTATAGATAATTTTGTTGCAAAATATG
TTGACTATGACAAAGATTGTATGTATATACCTTTAATGTATTCTCATTTTCTTATGTATTTATAATGGCA
ATGATGATACTGATGATATTTTAAGATGATGCCAGACCACAGGCTGATTTCTGCGTCTTTTGCCGAACGC
AGTGCATGTGCGGTTGTTGTTTTTTGGAATAGTTTCAATTTTCGGACTGTCCGCTTTGATTTCAGTTTCT
TGGCTTATTCAAAAAGCAAAGTAAAGCCAAAAAAGCGAGATGGCAATACCAAATGCGGCAAAACGGTAGT
GGAAGGAAAGGGGTGCGGGGCAGCGGAAGGAAGGGTGGGGCGGGGCGTGGCGGGGTCTGTGGCTGGGCGC
GACGTCACCGACGTTGGAGCCACTCCTTTGACCATGTGTGCGTGTGTGTATTATTCGTGTCTCGCCACTC
GCCGGTTGTTTTTTTCTTTTTATCTCGCTCTCTCTAGCGCCATCTCGTACGCATGCTCAACGCACCGCAT
GTTGCCGTGTCCTTTATGCGTCATTTTGGCTCGAAATAGGCAATTATTTAAACAAAGATTAGTCAACGAA
AACGCTAAAATAAATAAGTCTACAATATGGTTACTTATTGCCATGTGTGTGCAGCCAACGATAGCAACAA
AAGCAACAACACAGTGGCTTTCCCTCTTTCACTTTTTGTTTGCAAGCGCGTGCGAGCAAGACGGCACGAC
CGGCAAACGCAATTACGCTGACAAAGAGCAGACGAAGTTTTGGCCGAAAAACATCAAGGCGCCTGATACG
AATGCATTTGCAATAACAATTGCGATATTTAATATTGTTTATGAAGCTGTTTGACTTCAAAACACACAAA
AAAAAAAATAAAACAAATTATTTGAAAGAGAATTAGGAATCGGACAGCTTATCGTTACGGGCTAACAGCA
CACCGAGACGAAATAGCTTACCTGACGTCACAGCCTCTGGAAGAACTGCCGCCAAGCAGAGAGAGAGAGA
AAAAGAGGGAGAGCAGCTTAGACCGCATGTGCTTGTGTGTGAGGCGTCTCTCTCTTCGTCTCCTGTTTGC
GCAAACGCATAGACTGCACTGAGAAAATCGATTACCTATTTTTTATGAATGAATATTTGCACTATTACTA
TTCAAAACTATTAAGATAGCAATCACATTCAATAGCCAAATACTATACCACCTGAGCGATGCAACGAAAT
GATCAATTTGAGCAAAAATGCTGCATATTTAGGACGGCATCATTATAGAAATGCTTCTTGCTGTGTACTT
TTCTCTCGTCTGGCAGCTGTTTCGCCGTTATTGTTAAAACCGGCTTAAGTTAGGTGTGTTTTCTACGACT
AGTGATGCCCCTACTAGAAGATGTGTGTTGCACAAATGTCCCTGAATAACCAATTTGAAGTGCAGATAGC
AGTAAACGTAAGCTAATATGAATATTATTTAACTGTAATGTTTTAATATCGCTGGACATTACTAATAAAC
CCACTATAAACACATGTACATATGTATGTTTTGGCATACAATGAGTAGTTGGGGAAAAAATGTGTAAAAG
CACCGTGACCATCACAGCATAAAGATAACCAGCTGAAGTATCGAATATGAGTAACCCCCAAATTGAATCA
CATGCCGCAACTGATAGGACCCATGGAAGTACACTCTTCATGGCGATATACAAGACACACACAAGCACGA
ACACCCAGTTGCGGAGGAAATTCTCCGTAAATGAAAACCCAATCGGCGAACAATTCATACCCATATATGG
TAAAAGTTTTGAACGCGACTTGAGAGCGGAGAGCATTGCGGCTGATAAGGTTTTAGCGCTAAGCGGGCTT
TATAAAACGGGCTGCGGGACCAGTTTTCATATCACTACCGTTTGAGTTCTTGTGCTGTGTGGATACTCCT
CCCGACACAAAGCCGCTCCATCAGCCAGCAGTCGTCTAATCCAGAGACCCCGGATCGGGGTACCAACATG
GACGCACAAACACGACGACGTGAGCGTCGCGCTGAGAAACAAGCTCAATGGAAAGCTGCAAACGGTGGAT
CTCCTCCACATATGGCTTACCCATACGATGTTCCAGATTACGCTCCTCCAAGCTTGAATTCTGCAGATAT
CATGAAGTGGACCATGCCGAGCGCTATTAGCGGAGCCCCCCACGCTCATATCCCGTCCAATGAAGAATGT
GGAATTCGTGACGTCTGGAAACAGAATTTGGAAGAAGAATTTCGTACGATCCGCAAGGTCGTCCAAAAAT
ATCATTACGTCGCTATGGCCACGGCGTTCCCCGGAGTCGTCGCCCGCCCCGTGGGAGAATTTCGTAGCAC
CGCCGATTACCACTATCAATTGTTGCGTGAGAACGTGGACGAGTTGCGCATCATTCAGCTGGGACTGACG
TTTATGGATGATGACGGCAAAACCCCCCCGGGATATAGCACGTGGCAATTTAATTTTAAATTCAATTTGT
CCGAAGATATGTACGCCCAAGATAGCATTGACTTGTTGCAAAATAGCGGCATCCAATTTAAAAAACATGA
AGAAGACGGAATTGACCCGATTGATTTTGCTGAGTTGTTGATGTCCTCGGGAATTGTCTTGGTCGAGAAT
TTTAAATGGTTGTGTTTTCATAGCGGATATGACTTCGGATATCTGCTGAAATTGCTGACGGACCAAAATT
TGCCGCCCGATGAGTCGGAGTTCTTTGACTTGTTGCATATTTATTTCCCGAATATTTTTGATATTAAATA
CTTGATGAAAAGCTGTAAAAATTTGAAGGGAGGATTGCAAGAAGTGGCTGACCAATTGGAGTTGCGCCGT
GTCGGACCGCAACACCAAGCTGGAAGCGACGCCTTGTTGACCGGAATGGCTTTTTTTAAGATGCGTGAGA
TGTTCTTCGAGGACAACATCGACCATGCGAAGTACTCCGGACACCTGTACGGCCTGGGTACCTCCTTCAT
TGTCAATGGCACCAACTTCCACGACAGCAACGGTGAGACGAACAGCGCTTCAGGCGGCCGCTCGAGTCTA
GAGGGCCCGCGGTTCGAAGGTAAGCCTATCCCTAACCCTCTCCTCGGTCTCGATTCTACGCGTACCGGTC
ATCATCACCATCACCATTGAGTTTAAACCCGCTGATCAGCCTCGACTGTGCCTTCTAAGGCCTGAGCTCG
CTGATCAGCCTCGATCGAGGATCCAGACATGATAAGATACATTGATGAGTTTGGACAAACCACAACTAGA
ATGCAGTGAAAAAAATGCTTTATTTGTGAAATTTGTGATGCTATTGCTTTATTTGTAACCATTATAAGCT
GCAATAAACAAGTTAACAACAACAATTGCATTCATTTTATGTTTCAGGTTCAGGGGGAGGTGTGGGAGGT
TTTTTAAAGCAAGTAAAACCTCTACAAATGTGGTATGGCTGATTATGATCAGTCGACCGATGCCCTTGAG
AGCCTTCAACCCAGTCAGCTCCTTCCGGTGGGCGCGGGGCATGACTATCGTCGCCGCACTTATGACTGTC
TTCTTTATCATGCAACTCGTAGGACAGGTGCCGGCAGCGCTCTGGGTCATTTTCGGCGAGGACCGCTTTC
GCTGGAGCGCGACGATGATCGGCCTGTCGCTTGCGGTATTCGGAATCTTGCACGCCCTCGCTCAAGCCTT
CGTCACTGGTCCCGCCACCAAACGTTTCGGCGAGAAGCAGGCCATTATCGCCGGCATGGCGGCCGACGCG
CTGGGCTACGTCTTGCTGGCGTTCGCGACGCGAGGCTGGATGGCCTTCCCCATTATGATTCTTCTCGCTT
CCGGCGGCATCGGGATGCCCGCGTTGCAGGCCATGCTGTCCAGGCAGGTAGATGACGACCATCAGGGACA
GCTTCAAGGATCGCTCGCGGCTCTTACCAGCCAGCAAAAGGCCAGGAACCGTAAAAAGGCCGCGTTGCTG
GCGTTTTTCCATAGGCTCCGCCCCCCTGACGAGCATCACAAAAATCGACGCTCAAGTCAGAGGTGGCGAA
ACCCGACAGGACTATAAAGATACCAGGCGTTTCCCCCTGGAAGCTCCCTCGTGCGCTCTCCTGTTCCGAC
CCTGCCGCTTACCGGATACCTGTCCGCCTTTCTCCCTTCGGGAAGCGTGGCGCTTTCTCAATGCTCACGC
TGTAGGTATCTCAGTTCGGTGTAGGTCGTTCGCTCCAAGCTGGGCTGTGTGCACGAACCCCCCGTTCAGC
CCGACCGCTGCGCCTTATCCGGTAACTATCGTCTTGAGTCCAACCCGGTAAGACACGACTTATCGCCACT
GGCAGCAGCCACTGGTAACAGGATTAGCAGAGCGAGGTATGTAGGCGGTGCTACAGAGTTCTTGAAGTGG
TGGCCTAACTACGGCTACACTAGAAGGACAGTATTTGGTATCTGCGCTCTGCTGAAGCCAGTTACCTTCG
GAAAAAGAGTTGGTAGCTCTTGATCCGGCAAACAAACCACCGCTGGTAGCGGTGGTTTTTTTGTTTGCAA
GCAGCAGATTACGCGCAGAAAAAAAGGATCTCAAGAAGATCCTTTGATCTTTTCTACGGGGTCTGACGCT
CAGTGGAACGAAAACTCACGTTAAGGGATTTTGGTCATGAGATTATCAAAAAGGATCTTCACCTAGATCC
TTTTAAATTAAAAATGAAGTTTTAAATCAATCTAAAGTATATATGAGTAAACTTGGTCTGACAGTTACCA
ATGCTTAATCAGTGAGGCACCTATCTCAGCGATCTGTCTATTTCGTTCATCCATAGTTGCCTGACTCCCC
GTCGTGTAGATAACTACGATACGGGAGGGCTTACCATCTGGCCCCAGTGCTGCAATGATACCGCGAGACC
CACGCTCACCGGCTCCAGATTTATCAGCAATAAACCAGCCAGCCGGAAGGGCCGAGCGCAGAAGTGGTCC
TGCAACTTTATCCGCCTCCATCCAGTCTATTAATTGTTGCCGGGAAGCTAGAGTAAGTAGTTCGCCAGTT
AATAGTTTGCGCAACGTTGTTGCCATTGCTGCAGGCATCGTGGTGTCACGCTCGTCGTTTGGTATGGCTT
CATTCAGCTCCGGTTCCCAACGATCAAGGCGAGTTACATGATCCCCCATGTTGTGCAAAAAAGCGGTTAG
CTCCTTCGGTCCTCCGATCGTTGTCAGAAGTAAGTTGGCCGCAGTGTTATCACTCATGGTTATGGCAGCA
CTGCATAATTCTCTTACTGTCATGCCATCCGTAAGATGCTTTTCTGTGACTGGTGAGTACTCAACCAAGT
CATTCTGAGAATAGTGTATGCGGCGACCGAGTTGCTCTTGCCCGGCGTCAACACGGGATAATACCGCGCC
ACATAGCAGAACTTTAAAAGTGCTCATCATTGGAAAACGTTCTTCGGGGCGAAAACTCTCAAGGATCTTA
CCGCTGTTGAGATCCAGTTCGATGTAACCCACTCGTGCACCCAACTGATCTTCAGCATCTTTTACTTTCA
CCAGCGTTTCTGGGTGAGCAAAAACAGGAAGGCAAAATGCCGCAAAAAAGGGAATAAGGGCGACACGGAA
ATGTTGAATACTCATACTCTTCCTTTTTCAATATTATTGAAGCATTTATCAGGGTTATTGTCTCATGAGC
GGATACATATTTGAATGTATTTAGAAAAATAAACAAATAGGGGTTCCGCGCACATTTCCCCGAAAAGTGC
CACCTGACGTCTAAGAAACCATTATTATCATGACATTAACCTATAAAAATAGGCGTATCACGAGGCCCTT
TCGT
